>Addgene plasmid #172646 | pcDNA3.1-2xFLAG-2xSTREP-CCND1(P287L) | addgene full sequence | sequence record 340129 | Addgene NGS Result
GACGGATCGGGAGATCTCCCGATCCCCTATGGTGCACTCTCAGTACAATCTGCTCTGATGCCGCATAGTT
AAGCCAGTATCTGCTCCCTGCTTGTGTGTTGGAGGTCGCTGAGTAGTGCGCGAGCAAAATTTAAGCTACA
ACAAGGCAAGGCTTGACCGACAATTGCATGAAGAATCTGCTTAGGGTTAGGCGTTTTGCGCTGCTTCGCG
ATGTACGGGCCAGATATACGCGTTGACATTGATTATTGACTAGTTATTAATAGTAATCAATTACGGGGTC
ATTAGTTCATAGCCCATATATGGAGTTCCGCGTTACATAACTTACGGTAAATGGCCCGCCTGGCTGACCG
CCCAACGACCCCCGCCCATTGACGTCAATAATGACGTATGTTCCCATAGTAACGCCAATAGGGACTTTCC
ATTGACGTCAATGGGTGGAGTATTTACGGTAAACTGCCCACTTGGCAGTACATCAAGTGTATCATATGCC
AAGTACGCCCCCTATTGACGTCAATGACGGTAAATGGCCCGCCTGGCATTATGCCCAGTACATGACCTTA
TGGGACTTTCCTACTTGGCAGTACATCTACGTATTAGTCATCGCTATTACCATGGTGATGCGGTTTTGGC
AGTACATCAATGGGCGTGGATAGCGGTTTGACTCACGGGGATTTCCAAGTCTCCACCCCATTGACGTCAA
TGGGAGTTTGTTTTGGCACCAAAATCAACGGGACTTTCCAAAATGTCGTAACAACTCCGCCCCATTGACG
CAAATGGGCGGTAGGCGTGTACGGTGGGAGGTCTATATAAGCAGAGCTCTCTGGCTAACTAGAGAACCCA
CTGCTTACTGGCTTATCGAAATTAATACGACTCACTATAGGGAGACCCAAGCTGGCTAGCGTTTAAACTT
AAGCTTACCATGGACTACAAGGACGACGATGACAAGGTACCAGGATCTGGGGATTATAAAGATGATGATG
ATAAAGGGTCGGCCGCCAGCTGGAGCCACCCTCAGTTCGAGAAGGGAGGAGGAAGCGGCGGAGGCAGCGG
AGGAGGAAGCTGGAGCCACCCGCAGTTCGAGAAAGGAGCTGGATCCAGCAGCGAACACCAGCTCCTGTGC
TGCGAAGTGGAAACCATCCGCCGCGCGTACCCCGATGCCAACCTCCTCAACGACCGGGTGCTGCGGGCCA
TGCTGAAGGCGGAGGAGACCTGCGCGCCCTCGGTGTCCTACTTCAAATGTGTGCAGAAGGAGGTCCTGCC
GTCCATGCGGAAGATCGTCGCCACCTGGATGCTGGAGGTCTGCGAGGAACAGAAGTGCGAGGAGGAGGTC
TTCCCGCTGGCCATGAACTACCTGGACCGCTTCCTGTCGCTGGAGCCCGTGAAAAAGAGCCGCCTGCAGC
TGCTGGGGGCCACTTGCATGTTCGTGGCCTCTAAGATGAAGGAGACCATCCCCCTGACGGCCGAGAAGCT
GTGCATCTACACCGACAACTCCATCCGGCCCGAGGAGCTGCTGCAAATGGAGCTGCTCCTGGTGAACAAG
CTCAAGTGGAACCTGGCCGCAATGACCCCGCACGATTTCATTGAACACTTCCTCTCCAAAATGCCAGAGG
CGGAGGAGAACAAACAGATCATCCGCAAACACGCGCAGACCTTCGTTGCCCTCTGTGCCACAGATGTGAA
GTTCATTTCCAATCCGCCCTCCATGGTGGCAGCGGGGAGCGTGGTGGCCGCAGTGCAAGGCCTGAACCTG
AGGAGCCCCAACAACTTCCTGTCCTACTACCGCCTCACACGCTTCCTCTCCAGAGTGATCAAGTGTGACC
CAGACTGCCTCCGGGCCTGCCAGGAGCAGATCGAAGCCCTGCTGGAGTCAAGCCTGCGCCAGGCCCAGCA
GAACATGGACCCCAAGGCCGCCGAGGAGGAGGAAGAGGAGGAGGAGGAGGTGGACCTGGCTTGCACACTC
ACCGACGTGCGGGACGTGGACATCTGACTCGAGTCTAGAGGGCCCGTTTAAACCCGCTGATCAGCCTCGA
CTGTGCCTTCTAGTTGCCAGCCATCTGTTGTTTGCCCCTCCCCCGTGCCTTCCTTGACCCTGGAAGGTGC
CACTCCCACTGTCCTTTCCTAATAAAATGAGGAAATTGCATCGCATTGTCTGAGTAGGTGTCATTCTATT
CTGGGGGGTGGGGTGGGGCAGGACAGCAAGGGGGAGGATTGGGAAGACAATAGCAGGCATGCTGGGGATG
CGGTGGGCTCTATGGCTTCTGAGGCGGAAAGAACCAGCTGGGGCTCTAGGGGGTATCCCC
[124 nt withheld, positions 2301-2424]
C
[91 nt withheld, positions 2426-2516]
A
[49 nt withheld, positions 2518-2566]
CCTTTGACGTTGGAGTCCACGTTCTTT
[37 nt withheld, positions 2594-2630]
ACCCTATCTCGGTCTATTCTTTTGATTTATAAGGGATTTTGCCGATTTCGGCCTATTGGTTAAAAAATGA
GCTGATTTAACAAAAATTTAACGCGAATTAATTCTGTGGAATGTGTGTCAGTTAGGGTGTGGAAAGTCCC
CAGGCTCCCCAGCAGGCAGAAGTATGCAAAGCATGCATCTCAATTAGTCAGCAACCAGGTGTGGAAAGTC
CCCAGGCTCCCCAGCAGGCAGAAGTATGCAAAGCATGCATCTCAATTAGTCAGCAACCATAGTCCCGCCC
CTAACTCCGCCCATCCCGCCCCTAACTCCGCCCAGTTCCGCCCATTCTCCGCCCCATGGCTGACTAATTT
TTTTTATTTATGCAGAGGCCGAGGCCGCCTCTGCCTCTGAGCTATTCCAGAAGTAGTGAGGAGGCTTTTT
TGGAGGCCTAGGCTTTTGCAAAAAGCTCCCGGGAGCTTGTATATCCATTTTCGGATCTGATCAAGAGACA
GGATGAGGATCGTTTCGCATGATTGAACAAGATGGATTGCACGCAGGTTCTCCGGCCGCTTGGGTGGAGA
GGCTATTCGGCTATGACTGGGCACAACAGACAATCGGCTGCTCTGATGCCGCCGTGTTCCGGCTGTCAGC
GCAGGGGCGCCCGGTTCTTTTTGTCAAGACCGACCTGTCCGGTGCCCTGAATGAACTGCAGGACGAGGCA
GCGCGGCTATCGTGGCTGGCCACGACGGGCGTTCCTTGCGCAGCTGTGCTCGACGTTGTCACTGAAGCGG
GAAGGGACTGGCTGCTATTGGGCGAAGTGCCGGGGCAGGATCTCCTGTCATCTCACCTTGCTCCTGCCGA
GAAAGTATCCATCATGGCTGATGCAATGCGGCGGCTGCATACGCTTGATCCGGCTACCTGCCCATTCGAC
CACCAAGCGAAACATCGCATCGAGCGAGCACGTACTCGGATGGAAGCCGGTCTTGTCGATCAGGATGATC
TGGACGAAGAGCATCAGGGGCTCGCGCCAGCCGAACTGTTCGCCAGGCTCAAGGCGCGCATGCCCGACGG
CGAGGATCTCGTCGTGACCCATGGCGATGCCTGCTTGCCGAATATCATGGTGGAAAATGGCCGCTTTTCT
GGATTCATCGACTGTGGCCGGCTGGGTGTGGCGGACCGCTATCAGGACATAGCGTTGGCTACCCGTGATA
TTGCTGAAGAGCTTGGCGGCGAATGGGCTGACCGCTTCCTCGTGCTTTACGGTATCGCCGCTCCCGATTC
GCAGCGCATCGCCTTCTATCGCCTTCTTGACGAGTTCTTCTGAGCGGGACTCTGGGGTTCGAAATGACCG
ACCAAGCGACGCCCAACCTGCCATCACGAGATTTCGATTCCACCGCCGCCTTCTATGAAAGGTTGGGCTT
CGGAATCGTTTTCCGGGACGCCGGCTGGATGATCCTCCAGCGCGGGGATCTCATGCTGGAGTTCTTCGCC
CACCCCAACTTGTTTATTGCAGCTTATAATGGTTACAAATAAAGCAATAGCATCACAAATTTCACAAATA
AAGCATTTTTTTCACTGCATTCTAGTTGTGGTTTGTCCAAACTCATCAATGTATCTTATCATGTCTGTAT
ACCGTCGACCTCTAGCTAGAGCTTGGCGTAATCATGGTCATAGCTGTTTCCTGTGTGAAATTGTTATCCG
CTCACAATTCCACACAACATACGAGCCGGAAGCATAAAGTGTAAAGCCTGGGGTGCCTAATGAGTGAGCT
AACTCACATTAATTGCGTTGCGCTCACTGCCCGCTTTCCAGTCGGGAAACCTGTCGTGCCAGCTGCATTA
ATGAATCGGCCAACGCGCGGGGAGAGGCGGTTTGCGTATTGGGCGCTCTTCCGCTTCCTCGCTCACTGAC
TCGCTGCGCTCGGTCGTTCGGCTGCGGCGAGCGGTATCAGCTCACTCAAAGGCGGTAATACGGTTATCCA
CAGAATCAGGGGATAACGCAGGAAAGAACATGTGAGCAAAAGGCCAGCAAAAGGCCAGGAACCGTAAAAA
GGCCGCGTTGCTGGCGTTTTTCCATAGGCTCCGCCCCCCTGACGAGCATCACAAAAATCGACGCTCAAGT
CAGAGGTGGCGAAACCCGACAGGACTATAAAGATACCAGGCGTTTCCCCCTGGAAGCTCCCTCGTGCGCT
CTCCTGTTCCGACCCTGCCGCTTACCGGATACCTGTCCGCCTTTCTCCCTTCGGGAAGCGTGGCGCTTTC
TCATAGCTCACGCTGTAGGTATCTCAGTTCGGTGTAGGTCGTTCGCTCCAAGCTGGGCTGTGTGCACGAA
CCCCCCGTTCAGCCCGACCGCTGCGCCTTATCCGGTAACTATCGTCTTGAGTCCAACCCGGTAAGACACG
ACTTATCGCCACTGGCAGCAGCCACTGGTAACAGGATTAGCAGAGCGAGGTATGTAGGCGGTGCTACAGA
GTTCTTGAAGTGGTGGCCTAACTACGGCTACACTAGAAGAACAGTATTTGGTATCTGCGCTCTGCTGAAG
CCAGTTACCTTCGGAAAAAGAGTTGGTAGCTCTTGATCCGGCAAACAAACCACCGCTGGTAGCGGTGGTT
TTTTTGTTTGCAAGCAGCAGATTACGCGCAGAAAAAAAGGATCTCAAGAAGATCCTTTGATCTTTTCTAC
GGGGTCTGACGCTCAGTGGAACGAAAACTCACGTTAAGGGATTTTGGTCATGAGATTATCAAAAAGGATC
TTCACCTAGATCCTTTTAAATTAAAAATGAAGTTTTAAATCAATCTAAAGTATATATGAGTAAACTTGGT
CTGACAGTTACCAATGCTTAATCAGTGAGGCACCTATCTCAGCGATCTGTCTATTTCGTTCATCCATAGT
TGCCTGACTCCCCGTCGTGTAGATAACTACGATACGGGAGGGCTTACCATCTGGCCCCAGTGCTGCAATG
ATACCGCGAGACCCACGCTCACCGGCTCCAGATTTATCAGCAATAAACCAGCCAGCCGGAAGGGCCGAGC
GCAGAAGTGGTCCTGCAACTTTATCCGCCTCCATCCAGTCTATTAATTGTTGCCGGGAAGCTAGAGTAAG
TAGTTCGCCAGTTAATAGTTTGCGCAACGTTGTTGCCATTGCTACAGGCATCGTGGTGTCACGCTCGTCG
TTTGGTATGGCTTCATTCAGCTCCGGTTCCCAACGATCAAGGCGAGTTACATGATCCCCCATGTTGTGCA
AAAAAGCGGTTAGCTCCTTCGGTCCTCCGATCGTTGTCAGAAGTAAGTTGGCCGCAGTGTTATCACTCAT
GGTTATGGCAGCACTGCATAATTCTCTTACTGTCATGCCATCCGTAAGATGCTTTTCTGTGACTGGTGAG
TACTCAACCAAGTCATTCTGAGAATAGTGTATGCGGCGACCGAGTTGCTCTTGCCCGGCGTCAATACGGG
ATAATACCGCGCCACATAGCAGAACTTTAAAAGTGCTCATCATTGGAAAACGTTCTTCGGGGCGAAAACT
CTCAAGGATCTTACCGCTGTTGAGATCCAGTTCGATGTAACCCACTCGTGCACCCAACTGATCTTCAGCA
TCTTTTACTTTCACCAGCGTTTCTGGGTGAGCAAAAACAGGAAGGCAAAATGCCGCAAAAAAGGGAATAA
GGGCGACACGGAAATGTTGAATACTCATACTCTTCCTTTTTCAATATTATTGAAGCATTTATCAGGGTTA
TTGTCTCATGAGCGGATACATATTTGAATGTATTTAGAAAAATAAACAAATAGGGGTTCCGCGCACATTT
CCCCGAAAAGTGCCACCTGACGTC
Features (pLannotate 1.2.2; 22 found; start..end, strand, type, name):
     28..80      -  misc_feature   bom (fragment): basis of mobility region from pBR322
    235..614     +  enhancer       CMV enhancer: human cytomegalovirus immediate early enhancer
    615..818     +  promoter       CMV promoter: human cytomegalovirus (CMV) immediate early promoter
    814..847     +  LTR            5' LTR (truncated) (fragment): truncated 5' long terminal repeat (LTR) from HIV-1
    863..881     +  promoter       T7 promoter: promoter for bacteriophage T7 RNA polymerase
    926..946     +  CDS            FLAG (fragment): FLAG® epitope tag, followed by an enterokinase cleavage site
   1061..1080    +  CDS            Strep-Tag II (fragment): peptide that binds Strep-Tactin®, an engineered form of streptavidin
   1103..1984    +  CDS            CCND1: CCND1_HUMAN - Also known as BCL1, PRAD1. Experimental evidence at protein level: Swiss-Prot protein existence level 1. Regulatory component of the cyclin D1-CDK4 (DC) complex that phosphorylates and inhibits members of the retinoblastoma (RB) protein family including RB1 and regulates the cell-cycle during G(1)/S transition. Phosphorylation of RB1 allows dissociation of the transcription factor E2F from the RB/E2F complex and the subsequent transcription of E2F target genes which are responsible for the progression through the G(1) phase. Hypophosphorylates RB1 in early G(1) phase. Cyclin D-CD
   2031..2255    +  polyA_signal   bGH poly(A) signal: bovine growth hormone polyadenylation signal
   2259..2280    +  promoter       SV40 promoter (fragment): SV40 enhancer and early promoter
   2301..2729    +  rep_origin     f1 ori (sequence partly withheld): f1 bacteriophage origin of replication; arrow indicates direction of (+) strand synthesis
   2743..3072    +  promoter       SV40 promoter: SV40 enhancer and early promoter
   3139..3930    +  CDS            neo: KKA2_KLEPN - Also known as kan, nptII. Experimental evidence at protein level: Swiss-Prot protein existence level 1. Resistance to kanamycin, neomycin, paromomycin, ribostamycin, butirosin and gentamicin B. From Klebsiella pneumoniae.
   3954..4112    +  CDS            ble (fragment): BLE_KLEPN - Experimental evidence at protein level: Swiss-Prot protein existence level 1. Binding protein with a strong affinity to the bleomycin family of antibiotics. Binds to CL990; an antimitotic-antibiotic compound. From Klebsiella pneumoniae.
   4107..4228    +  polyA_signal   SV40 poly(A) signal: SV40 polyadenylation signal
   4301..4317    -  protein_bind   lac operator: The lac repressor binds to the lac operator to inhibit transcription in E. coli. This inhibition can be relieved by adding lactose or isopropyl-β-D-thiogalactopyranoside (IPTG). lac repressor encoded by lacI
   4325..4355    -  promoter       lac promoter: promoter for the E. coli lac operon
   4370..4391    -  protein_bind   CAP binding site: CAP binding activates transcription in the presence of cAMP. E. coli catabolite activator protein
   4404..4496    -  CDS            lacI (fragment): lac repressor; lacI; The lac repressor binds to the lac operator to inhibit transcription in E. coli. This inhibition can be relieved by adding lactose or isopropyl-β-D-thiogalactopyranoside (IPTG).
   4679..5267    -  rep_origin     ori: high-copy-number ColE1/pMB1/pBR322/pUC origin of replication
   5438..6298    -  CDS            AmpR: β-lactamase; bla; confers resistance to ampicillin, carbenicillin, and related antibiotics
   6299..6403    -  promoter       AmpR promoter: bla
