[The description below was written by a language model from this plasmid's Addgene catalogue record and pLannotate feature annotations shown in this document.]
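Description:
pcDNA3.1-2xFLAG-2xSTREP-CCND1(P287L) is a mammalian expression plasmid of about 6.4 kb built on the Invitrogen pcDNA3.1 backbone. It is propagated in E. coli as a high-copy plasmid through its ColE1/pUC-type origin and selected with ampicillin via the β-lactamase gene and its native promoter. An f1 origin is also present, which in principle allows single-stranded DNA production. For selection in mammalian cells, an SV40 enhancer/early promoter drives the neomycin phosphotransferase gene, terminated by an SV40 polyadenylation signal, so that stable transfectants can be selected with G418. Small annotated fragments such as the lac promoter/operator region, lacI, ble, bom and a short HIV-1 LTR match appear to be backbone remnants or partial sequence hits rather than functional parts of the design.

The expression cassette places the human CCND1 (cyclin D1) coding sequence under the CMV immediate-early enhancer and promoter, with the bovine growth hormone polyadenylation signal downstream. A T7 promoter sits between the CMV promoter and the insert and could support in vitro transcription. The protein carries an N-terminal tandem 2xFLAG-2xSTREP tag; the automated annotation picks up only partial FLAG and Strep-Tag II matches upstream of the cyclin D1 reading frame, consistent with this arrangement. These tags allow immunodetection and affinity purification on anti-FLAG or Strep-Tactin resins. The insert bears a Pro287Leu substitution. The record does not state the functional consequence of this mutation, but the associated publication concerns regulation of D-type cyclins by the CRL4(AMBRA1) ubiquitin ligase, suggesting the construct serves to compare the mutant's behaviour with that of wild-type cyclin D1 in transfected mammalian cells. The cloning sites used are not recorded.
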