Addgene plasmid #172646: pcDNA3.1-2xFLAG-2xSTREP-CCND1(P287L)
Purpose: Expresses 2xFLAG-2xSTREP-tagged cyclin D1(P287L) in mammalian cells
Depositing lab: Michele Pagano. Depositing organization: NYU Grossman School of Medicine. Publication: CRL4(AMBRA1) is a master regulator of D-type cyclins. Simoneschi D, Rona G, Zhou N, Jeong YT, Jiang S, Milletti G, Arbini AA, O'Sullivan A, Wang AA, Nithikasem S, Keegan S, Siu Y, Cianfanelli V, Maiani E, Nazio F, Cecconi F, Boccalatte F, Fenyo D, Jones DR, Busino L, Pagano M. Nature. 2021 Apr;592(7856):789-793. doi: 10.1038/s41586-021-03445-y. Epub 2021 Apr 14. PubMed 33854235.
Backbone
  Vector backbone: pcDNA3.1
  Backbone manufacturer: Invitrogen
  Vector type: Mammalian Expression
  Selectable markers: Neomycin (select with G418)
Growth in bacteria
  Bacterial resistance: Ampicillin, 100 μg/mL
  Growth temperature: 37°C
  Growth strain: DH5alpha
  Copy number: High Copy
Gene/Insert
  Gene/Insert name: CCND1 (alt names: cyclin D1; BCL1)
  Species: H. sapiens (human)
  Mutation: Pro287Leu
  Entrez Gene: CCND1 (a.k.a. BCL1, D11S287E, PRAD1, U21B31)
  Promoter: CMV
  Tag / fusion protein: 2xFLAG-2xSTREP (N terminal on insert)
  Cloning method: Restriction Enzyme; 5′ cloning site Unknown (unknown if destroyed); 3′ cloning site Unknown (unknown if destroyed)
  Sequencing primers: 5′ CMV Forward; 3′ BGH Reverse
Terms and licenses: Academic/Nonprofit Terms; Industry Terms: Not Available to Industry
How to cite: pcDNA3.1-2xFLAG-2xSTREP-CCND1(P287L) was a gift from Michele Pagano (Addgene plasmid # 172646 ; http://n2t.net/addgene:172646 ; RRID:Addgene_172646)
